>Addgene plasmid #110829 | pET27b-ecDHFR-N23PP/S148A | addgene full sequence | sequence record 212178 | Addgene NGS Result
ATCCGGATATAGTTCCTCCTTTCAGCAAAAAACCCCTCAAGACCCGTTTAGAGGCCCCAAGGGGTTATGC
TAGTTATTGCTCAGCGGTGGCAGCAGCCAACTCAGCTTCCTTTCGGGCTTTGTTAGCAGCCGGATCTCAG
TGGTGGTGGTGGTGGTGCTCGACATCCTCGGGGTCTTCCGGGGCGAGTTCTGGCTGGCTAGCCCGTTTGA
TCTCGAGTGCGGCCGCAAGCTTGTCGACGGAGCTCGAATTCGGATCCTTAACGACGCTCGAGGATTTCGA
AACAATAGCTATGCGCGTTCTGCGCATCAGCATCGTGGAATTCGCTGAATACCGATTCCCAGTCATCCGG
CTCGTAATCCGGAAAATGGGTGTCGCCTTCCACTTCTGCATCGATATGCGTCAGATACAGTTTTTGCGCT
TTTGGCAAGAACTGTTCATAAACGCGTCCGCCGCCAATCACCATGATTTCTGGTACGTCACCACACGCCG
CGATGGCTTCGTCGACCGATTTAACCCAGGTAACCCGATCATCGGTCCCGGGTTGACTGCTGAGGATAAT
ATTTTTGCGGCCGGGCAAAGGCCTACCGATTGATTCCCAGGTATGGCGCCCCATAATCACGGGTTTATTT
AAGGTGTTGCGTTTAAACCAGGCGAGATCGGCAGGCAGCGGCGGCCATGGCATGGCGTTTTCCATGCCGA
TAACGCGATCTACCGCTAGCGCCGCAATCAGACTGATCATATGTATATCTCCTTCTTAAAGTTAAACAAA
ATTATTTCTAGAGGGGAATTGTTATCCGCTCACAATTCCCCTATAGTGAGTCGTATTAATTTCGCGGGAT
CGAGATCTCGATCCTCTACGCCGGACGCATCGTGGCCGGCATCACCGGCGCCACAGGTGCGGTTGCTGGC
GCCTATATCGCCGACATCACCGATGGGGAAGATCGGGCTCGCCACTTCGGGCTCATGAGCGCTTGTTTCG
GCGTGGGTATGGTGGCAGGCCCCGTGGCCGGGGGACTGTTGGGCGCCATCTCCTTGCATGCACCATTCCT
TGCGGCGGCGGTGCTCAACGGCCTCAACCTACTACTGGGCTGCTTCCTAATGCAGGAGTCGCATAAGGGA
GAGCGTCGAGATCCCGGACACCATCGAATGGCGCAAAACCTTTCGCGGTATGGCATGATAGCGCCCGGAA
GAGAGTCAATTCAGGGTGGTGAATGTGAAACCAGTAACGTTATACGATGTCGCAGAGTATGCCGGTGTCT
CTTATCAGACCGTTTCCCGCGTGGTGAACCAGGCCAGCCACGTTTCTGCGAAAACGCGGGAAAAAGTGGA
AGCGGCGATGGCGGAGCTGAATTACATTCCCAACCGCGTGGCACAACAACTGGCGGGCAAACAGTCGTTG
CTGATTGGCGTTGCCACCTCCAGTCTGGCCCTGCACGCGCCGTCGCAAATTGTCGCGGCGATTAAATCTC
GCGCCGATCAACTGGGTGCCAGCGTGGTGGTGTCGATGGTAGAACGAAGCGGCGTCGAAGCCTGTAAAGC
GGCGGTGCACAATCTTCTCGCGCAACGCGTCAGTGGGCTGATCATTAACTATCCGCTGGATGACCAGGAT
GCCATTGCTGTGGAAGCTGCCTGCACTAATGTTCCGGCGTTATTTCTTGATGTCTCTGACCAGACACCCA
TCAACAGTATTATTTTCTCCCATGAAGACGGTACGCGACTGGGCGTGGAGCATCTGGTCGCATTGGGTCA
CCAGCAAATCGCGCTGTTAGCGGGCCCATTAAGTTCTGTCTCGGCGCGTCTGCGTCTGGCTGGCTGGCAT
AAATATCTCACTCGCAATCAAATTCAGCCGATAGCGGAACGGGAAGGCGACTGGAGTGCCATGTCCGGTT
TTCAACAAACCATGCAAATGCTGAATGAGGGCATCGTTCCCACTGCGATGCTGGTTGCCAACGATCAGAT
GGCGCTGGGCGCAATGCGCGCCATTACCGAGTCCGGGCTGCGCGTTGGTGCGGATATCTCGGTAGTGGGA
TACGACGATACCGAAGACAGCTCATGTTATATCCCGCCGTTAACCACCATCAAACAGGATTTTCGCCTGC
TGGGGCAAACCAGCGTGGACCGCTTGCTGCAACTCTCTCAGGGCCAGGCGGTGAAGGGCAATCAGCTGTT
GCCCGTCTCACTGGTGAAAAGAAAAACCACCCTGGCGCCCAATACGCAAACCGCCTCTCCCCGCGCGTTG
GCCGATTCATTAATGCAGCTGGCACGACAGGTTTCCCGACTGGAAAGCGGGCAGTGAGCGCAACGCAATT
AATGTAAGTTAGCTCACTCATTAGGCACCGGGATCTCGACCGATGCCCTTGAGAGCCTTCAACCCAGTCA
GCTCCTTCCGGTGGGCGCGGGGCATGACTATCGTCGCCGCACTTATGACTGTCTTCTTTATCATGCAACT
CGTAGGACAGGTGCCGGCAGCGCTCTGGGTCATTTTCGGCGAGGACCGCTTTCGCTGGAGCGCGACGATG
ATCGGCCTGTCGCTTGCGGTATTCGGAATCTTGCACGCCCTCGCTCAAGCCTTCGTCACTGGTCCCGCCA
CCAAACGTTTCGGCGAGAAGCAGGCCATTATCGCCGGCATGGCGGCCCCACGGGTGCGCATGATCGTGCT
CCTGTCGTTGAGGACCCGGCTAGGCTGGCGGGGTTGCCTTACTGGTTAGCAGAATGAATCACCGATACGC
GAGCGAACGTGAAGCGACTGCTGCTGCAAAACGTCTGCGACCTGAGCAACAACATGAATGGTCTTCGGTT
TCCGTGTTTCGTAAAGTCTGGAAACGCGGAAGTCAGCGCCCTGCACCATTATGTTCCGGATCTGCATCGC
AGGATGCTGCTGGCTACCCTGTGGAACACCTACATCTGTATTAACGAAGCGCTGGCATTGACCCTGAGTG
ATTTTTCTCTGGTCCCGCCGCATCCATACCGCCAGTTGTTTACCCTCACAACGTTCCAGTAACCGGGCAT
GTTCATCATCAGTAACCCGTATCGTGAGCATCCTCTCTCGTTTCATCGGTATCATTACCCCCATGAACAG
AAATCCCCCTTACACGGAGGCATCAGTGACCAAACAGGAAAAAACCGCCCTTAACATGGCCCGCTTTATC
AGAAGCCAGACATTAACGCTTCTGGAGAAACTCAACGAGCTGGACGCGGATGAACAGGCAGACATCTGTG
AATCGCTTCACGACCACGCTGATGAGCTTTACCGCAGCTGCCTCGCGCGTTTCGGTGATGACGGTGAAAA
CCTCTGACACATGCAGCTCCCGGAGACGGTCACAGCTTGTCTGTAAGCGGATGCCGGGAGCAGACAAGCC
CGTCAGGGCGCGTCAGCGGGTGTTGGCGGGTGTCGGGGCGCAGCCATGACCCAGTCACGTAGCGATAGCG
GAGTGTATACTGGCTTAACTATGCGGCATCAGAGCAGATTGTACTGAGAGTGCACCATTGCGGTGTGAAA
TACCGCACAGATGCGTAAGGAGAAAATACCGCATCAGGCGCTCTTCCGCTTCCTCGCTCACTGACTCGCT
GCGCTCGGTCGTTCGGCTGCGGCGAGCGGTATCAGCTCACTCAAAGGCGGTAATACGGTTATCCACAGAA
TCAGGGGATAACGCAGGAAAGAACATGTGAGCAAAAGGCCAGCAAAAGGCCAGGAACCGTAAAAAGGCCG
CGTTGCTGGCGTTTTTCCATAGGCTCCGCCCCCCTGACGAGCATCACAAAAATCGACGCTCAAGTCAGAG
GTGGCGAAACCCGACAGGACTATAAAGATACCAGGCGTTTCCCCCTGGAAGCTCCCTCGTGCGCTCTCCT
GTTCCGACCCTGCCGCTTACCGGATACCTGTCCGCCTTTCTCCCTTCGGGAAGCGTGGCGCTTTCTCATA
GCTCACGCTGTAGGTATCTCAGTTCGGTGTAGGTCGTTCGCTCCAAGCTGGGCTGTGTGCACGAACCCCC
CGTTCAGCCCGACCGCTGCGCCTTATCCGGTAACTATCGTCTTGAGTCCAACCCGGTAAGACACGACTTA
TCGCCACTGGCAGCAGCCACTGGTAACAGGATTAGCAGAGCGAGGTATGTAGGCGGTGCTACAGAGTTCT
TGAAGTGGTGGCCTAACTACGGCTACACTAGAAGGACAGTATTTGGTATCTGCGCTCTGCTGAAGCCAGT
TACCTTCGGAAAAAGAGTTGGTAGCTCTTGATCCGGCAAACAAACCACCGCTGGTAGCGGTGGTTTTTTT
GTTTGCAAGCAGCAGATTACGCGCAGAAAAAAAGGATCTCAAGAAGATCCTTTGATCTTTTCTACGGGGT
CTGACGCTCAGTGGAACGAAAACTCACGTTAAGGGATTTTGGTCATGAACAATAAAACTGTCTGCTTACA
TAAACAGTAATACAAGGGGTGTTATGAGCCATATTCAACGGGAAACGTCTTGCTCTAGGCCGCGATTAAA
TTCCAACATGGATGCTGATTTATATGGGTATAAATGGGCTCGCGATAATGTCGGGCAATCAGGTGCGACA
ATCTATCGATTGTATGGGAAGCCCGATGCGCCAGAGTTGTTTCTGAAACATGGCAAAGGTAGCGTTGCCA
ATGATGTTACAGATGAGATGGTCAGACTAAACTGGCTGACGGAATTTATGCCTCTTCCGACCATCAAGCA
TTTTATCCGTACTCCTGATGATGCATGGTTACTCACCACTGCGATCCCCGGGAAAACAGCATTCCAGGTA
TTAGAAGAATATCCTGATTCAGGTGAAAATATTGTTGATGCGCTGGCAGTGTTCCTGCGCCGGTTGCATT
CGATTCCTGTTTGTAATTGTCCTTTTAACAGCGATCGCGTATTTCGTCTCGCTCAGGCGCAATCACGAAT
GAATAACGGTTTGGTTGATGCGAGTGATTTTGATGACGAGCGTAATGGCTGGCCTGTTGAACAAGTCTGG
AAAGAAATGCATAAACTTTTGCCATTCTCACCGGATTCAGTCGTCACTCATGGTGATTTCTCACTTGATA
ACCTTATTTTTGACGAGGGGAAATTAATAGGTTGTATTGATGTTGGACGAGTCGGAATCGCAGACCGATA
CCAGGATCTTGCCATCCTATGGAACTGCCTCGGTGAGTTTTCTCCTTCATTACAGAAACGGCTTTTTCAA
AAATATGGTATTGATAATCCTGATATGAATAAATTGCAGTTTCATTTGATGCTCGATGAGTTTTTCTAAG
AATTAATTCATGAGCGGATACATATTTGAATGTATTTAGAAAAATAAACAAATAGGGGTTCCGCGCACAT
TTCCCCGAAAAGTGCCACCTAAATTGTAAGCGTTAATATTTTGTTAAAATTCGCGTTAAATTTTTGTTAA
ATCAGCTCATTTTTTAACCAATAGGCCGAAATCGGCAAAATCCCTTATAAATCAAAAGAATAGACCGAGA
TAGGGT
[37 nt withheld, positions 5467-5503]
AAAGAACGTGGACTCCAACGTCAAAGG
[49 nt withheld, positions 5531-5579]
T
[91 nt withheld, positions 5581-5671]
G
[124 nt withheld, positions 5673-5796]
CCCATTCGCCA
Features (pLannotate 1.2.2; 20 found; start..end, strand, type, name):
     26..73      -  terminator     T7 terminator: transcription terminator for bacteriophage T7 RNA polymerase
     81..130     -  CDS            SET1 (fragment): solubility-enhancement tag derived from T7 phage gene 10B
    140..157     -  CDS            9xHis (fragment): 9xHis affinity tag
    164..196     -  CDS            HSV tag: HSV (herpes simplex virus) epitope tag
    261..740     -  CDS            folA: DYR_ECOLI - Also known as tmrA. Experimental evidence at protein level: Swiss-Prot protein existence level 1. Key enzyme in folate metabolism. Catalyzes an essential reaction for de novo glycine and purine synthesis, and for DNA precursor synthesis. From Escherichia coli (strain K12).
    748..770     -  RBS            RBS: efficient ribosome binding site from bacteriophage T7 gene 10 (Olins and Rangwala, 1989)
    785..809     -  protein_bind   lac operator: The lac repressor binds to the lac operator to inhibit transcription in E. coli. This inhibition can be relieved by adding lactose or isopropyl-β-D-thiogalactopyranoside (IPTG). lac repressor encoded by lacI
    810..828     -  promoter       T7 promoter: promoter for bacteriophage T7 RNA polymerase
    850..1129    +  CDS            TcR (fragment): tetracycline efflux protein; tet; confers resistance to tetracycline
   1137..1214    +  promoter       lacI promoter: lacI
   1215..2297    +  CDS            lacI: lac repressor; lacI; The lac repressor binds to the lac operator to inhibit transcription in E. coli. This inhibition can be relieved by adding lactose or isopropyl-β-D-thiogalactopyranoside (IPTG).
   2310..2331    +  protein_bind   CAP binding site: CAP binding activates transcription in the presence of cAMP. E. coli catabolite activator protein
   2346..2637    +  CDS            TcR (fragment): tetracycline efflux protein; tet; confers resistance to tetracycline
   2709..3089    -  CDS            YPB1_ECOLX: Protein predicted: Swiss-Prot protein existence level 4. From Escherichia coli.
   3106..3297    +  CDS            rop: Rop protein, which maintains plasmids at low copy number; rop
   3399..3538    +  misc_feature   bom: basis of mobility region from pBR322
   3724..4312    -  rep_origin     ori: high-copy-number ColE1/pMB1/pBR322/pUC origin of replication
   4434..5249    +  CDS            KanR: aminoglycoside phosphotransferase; aph(3')-Ia; confers resistance to kanamycin in bacteria or G418 (Geneticin®) in eukaryotes
   5258..5315    -  promoter       AmpR promoter (fragment): bla
   5368..5796    -  rep_origin     f1 ori (sequence partly withheld): f1 bacteriophage origin of replication; arrow indicates direction of (+) strand synthesis
