[The description below was written by a language model from this plasmid's Addgene catalogue record and pLannotate feature annotations shown in this document.]
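Description:
pET27b-ecDHFR-N23PP/S148A is a bacterial expression plasmid built on the Novagen pET27b backbone for producing a mutant form of Escherichia coli dihydrofolate reductase (folA). It replicates from a pBR322-type ColE1 origin accompanied by the rop gene and bom region, which is consistent with the low copy number noted in the record. Selection is with kanamycin through an aminoglycoside phosphotransferase (KanR) gene. An f1 origin is also present, which in principle allows single-stranded DNA production. The annotated tetracycline-resistance fragments and partial AmpR promoter appear to be nonfunctional backbone remnants.

The roughly 480 bp DHFR coding sequence was cloned between NdeI and BamHI. It sits downstream of a T7 promoter fused to a lac operator and the strong T7 gene 10 ribosome binding site, and a T7 terminator closes the unit. The plasmid carries its own lacI gene, so transcription is repressed until IPTG is added in a host that supplies T7 RNA polymerase. HSV epitope and polyhistidine tag sequences from the vector lie downstream of the insert, separated from it by a short gap. The record does not say whether they are translated in frame with DHFR or excluded by a stop codon.

The encoded enzyme carries three changes: N23 replaced by proline, an additional proline inserted between residues 23 and 24, and S148 replaced by alanine. According to the associated publication title, this variant serves as a "dynamic knockout" for testing how conformational fluctuations influence the chemical step of catalysis. The plasmid is therefore suited to making recombinant mutant protein for kinetic, structural and dynamics studies.
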