Addgene plasmid #110829: pET27b-ecDHFR-N23PP/S148A
Purpose: Bacterial expression of E.coli DHFR N23PP/S148A mutant
Depositing lab: Stephen Benkovic. Depositing organization: Pennsylvania State University. Publication: A dynamic knockout reveals that conformational fluctuations influence the chemical step of enzyme catalysis. Bhabha G, Lee J, Ekiert DC, Gam J, Wilson IA, Dyson HJ, Benkovic SJ, Wright PE. Science. 2011 Apr 8;332(6026):234-8. doi: 10.1126/science.1198542. PubMed 21474759.
Backbone
  Vector backbone: pET27b
  Backbone manufacturer: Novagen
  Backbone size w/o insert (bp): 5414
  Vector type: Bacterial Expression
Growth in bacteria
  Bacterial resistance: Kanamycin, 50 μg/mL
  Growth temperature: 37°C
  Growth strain: DH5alpha
  Copy number: Low Copy
Gene/Insert
  Gene/Insert name: ecDHFR (alt names: dihydrofolate reductase; folA)
  Species: E.coli
  Insert size (bp): 483
  Mutation: N23 mutated to P23; a proline residue inserted between residues 23 and 24 of wild-type ecDHFR; S148 mutated to A148
  Promoter: T7
  Cloning method: Restriction Enzyme; 5′ cloning site NdeI (unknown if destroyed); 3′ cloning site BamHI (unknown if destroyed)
  Sequencing primers: 5′ TAATACGACTCACTATAGGG
Terms and licenses: Academic/Nonprofit Terms; Industry Terms: Not Available to Industry
How to cite: pET27b-ecDHFR-N23PP/S148A was a gift from Stephen Benkovic (Addgene plasmid # 110829 ; http://n2t.net/addgene:110829 ; RRID:Addgene_110829)
