>Addgene plasmid #110829 | pET27b-ecDHFR-N23PP/S148A | depositor partial sequence | sequence record 208640 | T7 forward primer
TGTTTAACTTTAAGAAGGAGATATACATATGATCAGTCTGATTGCGGCGCTAGCGGTAGATCGCGTTATC
GGCATGGAAAACGCCATGCCATGGCCGCCGCTGCCTGCCGATCTCGCCTGGTTTAAACGCAACACCTTAA
ATAAACCCGTGATTATGGGGCGCCATACCTGGGAATCAATCGGTAGGCCTTTGCCCGGCCGCAAAAATAT
TATCCTCAGCAGTCAACCCGGGACCGATGATCGGGTTACCTGGGTTAAATCGGTCGACGAAGCCATCGCG
GCGTGTGGTGACGTACCAGAAATCATGGTGATTGGCGGCGGACGCGTTTATGAACAGTTCTTGCCAAAAG
CGCAAAAACTGTATCTGACGCATATCGATGCAGAAGTGGAAGGCGACACCCATTTTCCGGATTACGAGCC
GGATGACTGGGAATCGGTATTCAGCGAATTCCACGATGCTGATGCGCAGAACGCGCATAGCTATTGTTTC
GAAATCCTCGAGCGTCGTTAAGGATCCGAATTCGAGCTCCGTCGACAAGCTTGCGGCCGCACTCGAGATC
AAACGGGCTAGCCAGCCAGAACTCGCCCCGGAAGACCCCGAGGATGTCGAGCACCACCACCACCACCACT
GAGATCCGGC
